Addgene plasmid #114189: M3-PAmcherry1
Purpose: studying clustering of M3 receptors by superresolution microscopy (PALM)
Depositing lab: Aleksandra Radenovic. Depositing organization: Swiss Federal Institute of Technology (EPFL).
Backbone
  Vector backbone: pPA-mCherry N1
  Backbone size w/o insert (bp): 4727
  Modifications to backbone: pcDNA3.1-M3 receptor (wt) was purchased from cDNA.org. They amplified M3 by PCR from human whole brain cDNA (Clontech).
  Vector type: Mammalian Expression
  Selectable markers: Neomycin (select with G418)
Growth in bacteria
  Bacterial resistance: Kanamycin, 50 μg/mL
  Growth temperature: 37°C
  Growth strain: DH5alpha
  Copy number: Unknown
Gene/Insert
  Gene/Insert name: Muscarin acetylcholine receptor 3 (alt names: M3; CHRM3)
  Species: H. sapiens (human)
  Insert size (bp): 1790
  Entrez Gene: CHRM3 (a.k.a. EGBRS, HM3, PBS, m3AChR)
  Promoter: SV40
  Tag / fusion protein: 3xHA (N terminal on insert); PAmCherry (C terminal on insert)
  Cloning method: Restriction Enzyme; 5′ cloning site NheI (not destroyed); 3′ cloning site ApaI (not destroyed)
  Sequencing primers: 5′ unknown
Terms and licenses: Academic/Nonprofit Terms; Industry Terms: Not Available to Industry
How to cite: M3-PAmcherry1 was a gift from Aleksandra Radenovic (Addgene plasmid # 114189 ; http://n2t.net/addgene:114189 ; RRID:Addgene_114189)
