[The description below was written by a language model from this plasmid's Addgene catalogue record and pLannotate feature annotations shown in this document.]
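Description:
M3-PAmcherry1 is a mammalian expression plasmid built on the pPA-mCherry N1 backbone, an N1-type vector in which an insert is placed upstream of, and in frame with, a fluorescent protein. It carries the human muscarinic acetylcholine receptor M3 (CHRM3), a G protein-coupled receptor, cloned between NheI and ApaI sites that remain intact. According to the record, the receptor sequence came from a commercial pcDNA3.1-M3 wild-type clone originally amplified from human whole brain cDNA. The receptor coding sequence is preceded by a 3xHA epitope tag at its N terminus and followed, across a short stretch of residual multiple cloning site, by PAmCherry1, a photoactivatable monomeric red fluorescent protein derived from DsRed. An SV40 polyadenylation signal terminates the transcript.

The catalogue entry lists the promoter as SV40, but the annotated 6,572 nt sequence places the CMV immediate early enhancer and promoter directly upstream of the 3xHA-CHRM3-PAmCherry1 fusion. The SV40 enhancer/early promoter instead sits in front of the NeoR/KanR gene, so the fusion appears to be CMV-driven. That Tn5 aminoglycoside phosphotransferase cassette is also preceded by a bacterial bla promoter and ends in an HSV TK polyadenylation signal. It therefore provides kanamycin resistance in E. coli and G418 selection in mammalian cells. Propagation in bacteria relies on a high-copy ColE1/pUC-type origin, and an f1 origin is also present.

The stated purpose is to study clustering of M3 receptors by PALM superresolution microscopy. In this method, sparse photoactivation of PAmCherry1 allows individual tagged receptors to be localised one at a time. The HA tag offers an independent handle for antibody detection.
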