Features (pLannotate 1.2.2; 20 found; start..end, strand, type, name):
      1..32      +  rep_origin     RSF ori (fragment): Plasmids containing the RSF 1030 origin of replication can be propagated in E. coli cells that contain additional plasmids with compatible origins.
    100..403     +  enhancer       CMV enhancer: human cytomegalovirus immediate early enhancer
    404..607     +  promoter       CMV promoter: human cytomegalovirus (CMV) immediate early promoter
    630..673     +  misc_feature   MCS (fragment): multiple cloning site
    689..705     +  CDS            3xHA (fragment): three tandem HA epitope tags
    716..732     +  CDS            3xHA (fragment): three tandem HA epitope tags
    743..769     +  CDS            3xHA (fragment): three tandem HA epitope tags
    773..2539    +  CDS            CHRM3: ACM3_HUMAN - Experimental evidence at protein level: Swiss-Prot protein existence level 1. The muscarinic acetylcholine receptor mediates various cellular responses, including inhibition of adenylate cyclase, breakdown of phosphoinositides and modulation of potassium channels through the action of G proteins. Primary transducing effect is Pi turnover. From Homo sapiens (Human).
   2541..2559    +  misc_feature   MCS (fragment): multiple cloning site
   2567..3277    +  CDS            PAmCherry1: photoactivatable monomeric derivative of DsRed fluorescent protein (Subach et al., 2009) mammalian codon-optimized
   3293..3376    +  CDS            large T antigen (fragment): large T antigen from SV40 (simian virus 40)
   3399..3520    +  polyA_signal   SV40 poly(A) signal: SV40 polyadenylation signal
   3554..3982    -  rep_origin     f1 ori (sequence partly withheld): f1 bacteriophage origin of replication; arrow indicates direction of (+) strand synthesis
   4009..4113    +  promoter       AmpR promoter: bla
   4115..4472    +  promoter       SV40 promoter: SV40 enhancer and early promoter
   4507..5301    +  CDS            NeoR/KanR: aminoglycoside phosphotransferase from Tn5; aph(3')-II (or nptII); confers resistance to neomycin, kanamycin, and G418 (Geneticin®)
   5322..5474    +  CDS            ble (fragment): BLE_KLEPN - Experimental evidence at protein level: Swiss-Prot protein existence level 1. Binding protein with a strong affinity to the bleomycin family of antibiotics. Binds to CL990; an antimitotic-antibiotic compound. From Klebsiella pneumoniae.
   5533..5580    +  polyA_signal   HSV TK poly(A) signal: herpes simplex virus thymidine kinase polyadenylation signal (Cole and Stacy, 1985)
   5671..5687    -  polyA_signal   bGH poly(A) signal (fragment): bovine growth hormone polyadenylation signal
   5909..6497    +  rep_origin     ori: high-copy-number ColE1/pMB1/pBR322/pUC origin of replication
>Addgene plasmid #114189 | M3-PAmcherry1 | addgene full sequence | sequence record 224304 | Addgene NGS Result
TCCCCTGATTCTGTGGATAACCGTATTACCGCCATGCATTAGTTATTAATAGTAATCAATTACGGGGTCA
TTAGTTCATAGCCCATATATGGAGTTCCGCGTTACATAACTTACGGTAAATGGCCCGCCTGGCTGACCGC
CCAACGACCCCCGCCCATTGACGTCAATAATGACGTATGTTCCCATAGTAACGCCAATAGGGACTTTCCA
TTGACGTCAATGGGTGGAGTATTTACGGTAAACTGCCCACTTGGCAGTACATCAAGTGTATCATATGCCA
AGTACGCCCCCTATTGACGTCAATGACGGTAAATGGCCCGCCTGGCATTATGCCCAGTACATGACCTTAT
GGGACTTTCCTACTTGGCAGTACATCTACGTATTAGTCATCGCTATTACCATGGTGATGCGGTTTTGGCA
GTACATCAATGGGCGTGGATAGCGGTTTGACTCACGGGGATTTCCAAGTCTCCACCCCATTGACGTCAAT
GGGAGTTTGTTTTGGCACCAAAATCAACGGGACTTTCCAAAATGTCGTAACAACTCCGCCCCATTGACGC
AAATGGGCGGTAGGCGTGTACGGTGGGAGGTCTATATAAGCAGAGCTGGTTTAGTGAACCGTCAGATCCG
CTAGCGCTACCGGACTCAGATCTCGAGCTCAAGCTTCGAATTCCTTGGTACCACCATGTACCCATACGAT
GTTCCAGATTACGCTTACCCATACGATGTTCCAGATTACGCTTACCCATACGATGTTCCAGATTACGCTG
ATACCTTGCACAATAACAGTACAACCTCGCCTTTGTTTCCAAACATCAGCTCCTCCTGGATACACAGCCC
CTCCGATGCAGGGCTGCCCCCGGGAACCGTCACTCATTTCGGCAGCTACAATGTTTCTCGAGCAGCTGGC
AATTTCTCCTCTCCAGACGGTACCACCGATGACCCTCTGGGAGGTCATACCGTCTGGCAAGTGGTCTTCA
TCGCTTTCTTAACGGGCATCCTGGCCTTGGTGACCATCATCGGCAACATCCTGGTAATTGTGTCATTTAA
GGTCAACAAGCAGCTGAAGACGGTCAACAACTACTTCCTCTTAAGCCTGGCCTGTGCCGATCTGATTATC
GGGGTCATTTCAATGAATCTGTTTACGACCTACATCATCATGAATCGATGGGCCTTAGGGAACTTGGCCT
GTGACCTCTGGCTTGCCATTGACTACGTAGCCAGCAATGCCTCTGTTATGAATCTTCTGGTCATCAGCTT
TGACAGATACTTTTCCATCACGAGGCCGCTCACGTACCGAGCCAAACGAACAACAAAGAGAGCCGGTGTG
ATGATCGGTCTGGCTTGGGTCATCTCCTTTGTCCTTTGGGCTCCTGCCATCTTGTTCTGGCAATACTTTG
TTGGAAAGAGAACTGTGCCTCCGGGAGAGTGCTTCATTCAGTTCCTCAGTGAGCCCACCATTACTTTTGG
CACAGCCATCGCTGCTTTTTATATGCCTGTCACCATTATGACTATTTTATACTGGAGGATCTATAAGGAA
ACTGAAAAGCGTACCAAAGAGCTTGCTGGCCTGCAAGCCTCTGGGACAGAGGCAGAGACAGAAAACTTTG
TCCACCCCACGGGCAGTTCTCGAAGCTGCAGCAGTTACGAACTTCAACAGCAAAGCATGAAACGCTCCAA
CAGGAGGAAGTATGGCCGCTGCCACTTCTGGTTCACAACCAAGAGCTGGAAACCCAGCTCCGAGCAGATG
GACCAAGACCACAGCAGCAGTGACAGTTGGAACAACAATGATGCTGCTGCCTCCCTGGAGAACTCCGCCT
CCTCCGACGAGGAGGACATTGGCTCCGAGACGAGAGCCATCTACTCCATCGTGCTCAAGCTTCCGGGTCA
CAGCACCATCCTCAACTCCACCAAGTTACCCTCATCGGACAACCTGCAGGTGCCTGAGGAGGAGCTGGGG
ATGGTGGACTTGGAGAGGAAAGCCGACAAGCTGCAGGCCCAGAAGAGCGTGGACGATGGAGGCAGTTTTC
CAAAAAGCTTCTCCAAGCTTCCCATCCAGCTAGAGTCAGCCGTGGACACAGCTAAGACTTCTGACGTCAA
CTCCTCAGTGGGTAAGAGCACGGCCACTCTACCTCTGTCCTTCAAGGAAGCCACTCTGGCCAAGAGGTTT
GCTCTGAAGACCAGAAGTCAGATCACTAAGCGGAAAAGGATGTCCCTGGTCAAGGAGAAGAAAGCGGCCC
AGACCCTCAGTGCGATCTTGCTTGCCTTCATCATCACTTGGACCCCATACAACATCATGGTTCTGGTGAA
CACCTTTTGTGACAGCTGCATACCCAAAACCTTTTGGAATCTGGGCTACTGGCTGTGCTACATCAACAGC
ACCGTGAACCCCGTGTGCTATGCTCTGTGCAACAAAACATTCAGAACCACTTTCAAGATGCTGCTGCTGT
GCCAGTGTGACAAAAAAAAGAGGCGCAAGCAGCAGTACCAGCAGAGACAGTCGGTCATTTTTCACAAGCG
CGCACCCGAGCAGGCCTTGGGGGCCCGGGATCCACCGGTCGCCACCATGGTGAGCAAGGGCGAGGAGGAT
AACATGGCCATCATTAAGGAGTTCATGCGCTTCAAGGTGCACATGGAGGGGTCCGTGAACGGCCACGTGT
TCGAGATCGAGGGCGAGGGCGAGGGCCGCCCCTACGAGGGCACCCAGACCGCCAAGCTGAAGGTGACCAA
GGGCGGCCCCCTGCCCTTCACCTGGGACATCCTGAGCCCTCAGTTCATGTACGGCTCCAATGCCTACGTG
AAGCACCCCGCCGACATCCCCGACTACTTTAAGCTGTCCTTCCCCGAGGGCTTCAAGTGGGAGCGCGTGA
TGAAATTCGAGGACGGCGGCGTGGTGACCGTGACCCAGGACTCCTCCCTGCAGGACGGCGAGTTCATCTA
CAAGGTGAAGCTGCGCGGCACCAACTTCCCCTCCGACGGCCCCGTGATGCAGAAGAAGACCATGGGCTGG
GAGGCCCTCTCCGAGCGGATGTACCCCGAGGACGGCGCCCTGAAGGGCGAGGTCAAGCCCAGAGTGAAGC
TGAAGGACGGCGGCCACTACGACGCTGAGGTCAAGACCACCTACAAGGCCAAGAAGCCCGTGCAGCTGCC
CGGCGCCTACAACGTCAACCGCAAGCTGGACATCACCAGCCACAACGAGGACTACACCATCGTGGAGCAG
TACGAGAGAGCCGAGGGCCGCCACTCCACCGGCGGCATGGACGAGCTGTACAAGTAAGCGGCCGCGACTC
TAGATCATAATCAGCCATACCACATTTGTAGAGGTTTTACTTGCTTTAAAAAACCTCCCACACCTCCCCC
TGAACCTGAAACATAAAATGAATGCAATTGTTGTTGTTAACTTGTTTATTGCAGCTTATAATGGTTACAA
ATAAAGCAATAGCATCACAAATTTCACAAATAAAGCATTTTTTTCACTGCATTCTAGTTGTGGTTTGTCC
AAACTCATCAATGTATCTTAAGGCGTAAATTGTAAGCGTTAATATTTTGTTAAAATTCGCGTTAAATTTT
TGTTAAATCAGCTCATTTTTTAACCAATAGGCCGAAATCGGCAAAATCCCTTATAAATCAAAAGAATAGA
CCGAGATAGGGT
[37 nt withheld, positions 3653-3689]
AAAGAACGTGGACTCCAACGTCAAAGG
[49 nt withheld, positions 3717-3765]
T
[91 nt withheld, positions 3767-3857]
G
[124 nt withheld, positions 3859-3982]
CAGGTGGCACTTTTCGGGGAAATGTGCGCGGAACCCCTATTTGTTTATTTTTCTAAATACATTCAAATAT
GTATCCGCTCATGAGACAATAACCCTGATAAATGCTTCAATAATATTGAAAAAGGAAGAGTCCTGAGGCG
GAAAGAACCAGCTGTGGAATGTGTGTCAGTTAGGGTGTGGAAAGTCCCCAGGCTCCCCAGCAGGCAGAAG
TATGCAAAGCATGCATCTCAATTAGTCAGCAACCAGGTGTGGAAAGTCCCCAGGCTCCCCAGCAGGCAGA
AGTATGCAAAGCATGCATCTCAATTAGTCAGCAACCATAGTCCCGCCCCTAACTCCGCCCATCCCGCCCC
TAACTCCGCCCAGTTCCGCCCATTCTCCGCCCCATGGCTGACTAATTTTTTTTATTTATGCAGAGGCCGA
GGCCGCCTCGGCCTCTGAGCTATTCCAGAAGTAGTGAGGAGGCTTTTTTGGAGGCCTAGGCTTTTGCAAA
GATCGATCAAGAGACAGGATGAGGATCGTTTCGCATGATTGAACAAGATGGATTGCACGCAGGTTCTCCG
GCCGCTTGGGTGGAGAGGCTATTCGGCTATGACTGGGCACAACAGACAATCGGCTGCTCTGATGCCGCCG
TGTTCCGGCTGTCAGCGCAGGGGCGCCCGGTTCTTTTTGTCAAGACCGACCTGTCCGGTGCCCTGAATGA
ACTGCAAGACGAGGCAGCGCGGCTATCGTGGCTGGCCACGACGGGCGTTCCTTGCGCAGCTGTGCTCGAC
GTTGTCACTGAAGCGGGAAGGGACTGGCTGCTATTGGGCGAAGTGCCGGGGCAGGATCTCCTGTCATCTC
ACCTTGCTCCTGCCGAGAAAGTATCCATCATGGCTGATGCAATGCGGCGGCTGCATACGCTTGATCCGGC
TACCTGCCCATTCGACCACCAAGCGAAACATCGCATCGAGCGAGCACGTACTCGGATGGAAGCCGGTCTT
GTCGATCAGGATGATCTGGACGAAGAGCATCAGGGGCTCGCGCCAGCCGAACTGTTCGCCAGGCTCAAGG
CGAGCATGCCCGACGGCGAGGATCTCGTCGTGACCCATGGCGATGCCTGCTTGCCGAATATCATGGTGGA
AAATGGCCGCTTTTCTGGATTCATCGACTGTGGCCGGCTGGGTGTGGCGGACCGCTATCAGGACATAGCG
TTGGCTACCCGTGATATTGCTGAAGAGCTTGGCGGCGAATGGGCTGACCGCTTCCTCGTGCTTTACGGTA
TCGCCGCTCCCGATTCGCAGCGCATCGCCTTCTATCGCCTTCTTGACGAGTTCTTCTGAGCGGGACTCTG
GGGTTCGAAATGACCGACCAAGCGACGCCCAACCTGCCATCACGAGATTTCGATTCCACCGCCGCCTTCT
ATGAAAGGTTGGGCTTCGGAATCGTTTTCCGGGACGCCGGCTGGATGATCCTCCAGCGCGGGGATCTCAT
GCTGGAGTTCTTCGCCCACCCTAGGGGGAGGCTAACTGAAACACGGAAGGAGACAATACCGGAAGGAACC
CGCGCTATGACGGCAATAAAAAGACAGAATAAAACGCACGGTGTTGGGTCGTTTGTTCATAAACGCGGGG
TTCGGTCCCAGGGCTGGCACTCTGTCGATACCCCACCGAGACCCCATTGGGGCCAATACGCCCGCGTTTC
TTCCTTTTCCCCACCCCACCCCCCAAGTTCGGGTGAAGGCCCAGGGCTCGCAGCCAACGTCGGGGCGGCA
GGCCCTGCCATAGCCTCAGGTTACTCATATATACTTTAGATTGATTTAAAACTTCATTTTTAATTTAAAA
GGATCTAGGTGAAGATCCTTTTTGATAATCTCATGACCAAAATCCCTTAACGTGAGTTTTCGTTCCACTG
AGCGTCAGACCCCGTAGAAAAGATCAAAGGATCTTCTTGAGATCCTTTTTTTCTGCGCGTAATCTGCTGC
TTGCAAACAAAAAAACCACCGCTACCAGCGGTGGTTTGTTTGCCGGATCAAGAGCTACCAACTCTTTTTC
CGAAGGTAACTGGCTTCAGCAGAGCGCAGATACCAAATACTGTTCTTCTAGTGTAGCCGTAGTTAGGCCA
CCACTTCAAGAACTCTGTAGCACCGCCTACATACCTCGCTCTGCTAATCCTGTTACCAGTGGCTGCTGCC
AGTGGCGATAAGTCGTGTCTTACCGGGTTGGACTCAAGACGATAGTTACCGGATAAGGCGCAGCGGTCGG
GCTGAACGGGGGGTTCGTGCACACAGCCCAGCTTGGAGCGAACGACCTACACCGAACTGAGATACCTACA
GCGTGAGCTATGAGAAAGCGCCACGCTTCCCGAAGGGAGAAAGGCGGACAGGTATCCGGTAAGCGGCAGG
GTCGGAACAGGAGAGCGCACGAGGGAGCTTCCAGGGGGAAACGCCTGGTATCTTTATAGTCCTGTCGGGT
TTCGCCACCTCTGACTTGAGCGTCGATTTTTGTGATGCTCGTCAGGGGGGCGGAGCCTATGGAAAAACGC
CAGCAACGCGGCCTTTTTACGGTTCCTGGCCTTTTGCTGGCCTTTTGCTCACATGTTCTTTCCTGCGTTA
