>Addgene plasmid #114189 | M3-PAmcherry1 | depositor partial sequence | sequence record 215517 | M3 sequence
TGACCTTGCACAATAACAGTACAACCTCGCCTTTGTTTCCAAACATCAGCTCCTCCTGGATACACAGCCC
CTCCGATGCAGGGCTGCCCCCGGGAACCGTCACTCATTTCGGCAGCTACAATGTTTCTCGAGCAGCTGGC
AATTTCTCCTCTCCAGACGGTACCACCGATGACCCTCTGGGAGGTCATACCGTCTGGCAAGTGGTCTTCA
TCGCTTTCTTAACGGGCATCCTGGCCTTGGTGACCATCATCGGCAACATCCTGGTAATTGTGTCATTTAA
GGTCAACAAGCAGCTGAAGACGGTCAACAACTACTTCCTCTTAAGCCTGGCCTGTGCCGATCTGATTATC
GGGGTCATTTCAATGAATCTGTTTACGACCTACATCATCATGAATCGATGGGCCTTAGGGAACTTGGCCT
GTGACCTCTGGCTTGCCATTGACTACGTAGCCAGCAATGCCTCTGTTATGAATCTTCTGGTCATCAGCTT
TGACAGATACTTTTCCATCACGAGGCCGCTCACGTACCGAGCCAAACGAACAACAAAGAGAGCCGGTGTG
ATGATCGGTCTGGCTTGGGTCATCTCCTTTGTCCTTTGGGCTCCTGCCATCTTGTTCTGGCAATACTTTG
TTGGAAAGAGAACTGTGCCTCCGGGAGAGTGCTTCATTCAGTTCCTCAGTGAGCCCACCATTACTTTTGG
CACAGCCATCGCTGCTTTTTATATGCCTGTCACCATTATGACTATTTTATACTGGAGGATCTATAAGGAA
ACTGAAAAGCGTACCAAAGAGCTTGCTGGCCTGCAAGCCTCTGGGACAGAGGCAGAGACAGAAAACTTTG
TCCACCCCACGGGCAGTTCTCGAAGCTGCAGCAGTTACGAACTTCAACAGCAAAGCATGAAACGCTCCAA
CAGGAGGAAGTATGGCCGCTGCCACTTCTGGTTCACAACCAAGAGCTGGAAACCCAGCTCCGAGCAGATG
GACCAAGACCACAGCAGCAGTGACAGTTGGAACAACAATGATGCTGCTGCCTCCCTGGAGAACTCCGCCT
CCTCCGACGAGGAGGACATTGGCTCCGAGACGAGAGCCATCTACTCCATCGTGCTCAAGCTTCCGGGTCA
CAGCACCATCCTCAACTCCACCAAGTTACCCTCATCGGACAACCTGCAGGTGCCTGAGGAGGAGCTGGGG
ATGGTGGACTTGGAGAGGAAAGCCGACAAGCTGCAGGCCCAGAAGAGCGTGGACGATGGAGGCAGTTTTC
CAAAAAGCTTCTCCAAGCTTCCCATCCAGCTAGAGTCAGCCGTGGACACAGCTAAGACTTCTGACGTCAA
CTCCTCAGTGGGTAAGAGCACGGCCACTCTACCTCTGTCCTTCAAGGAAGCCACTCTGGCCAAGAGGTTT
GCTCTGAAGACCAGAAGTCAGATCACTAAGCGGAAAAGGATGTCCCTGGTCAAGGAGAAGAAAGCGGCCC
AGACCCTCAGTGCGATCTTGCTTGCCTTCATCATCACTTGGACCCCATACAACATCATGGTTCTGGTGAA
CACCTTTTGTGACAGCTGCATACCCAAAACCTTTTGGAATCTGGGCTACTGGCTGTGCTACATCAACAGC
ACCGTGAACCCCGTGTGCTATGCTCTGTGCAACAAAACATTCAGAACCACTTTCAAGATGCTGCTGCTGT
GCCAGTGTGACAAAAAAAAGAGGCGCAAGCAGCAGTACCAGCAGAGACAGTCGGTCATTTTTCACAAGCG
CGCACCCGAGCAGGCCTTGTAG
